Addgene plasmid #47907: pOTTC476 - pAAV c-fos eYFP
Purpose: An AAV vector that expresses eYFP under the c-fos promoter.
Depositing lab: Brandon Harvey. Depositing organization: National Institute on Drug Abuse (NIDA). Publication: Near-infrared fluorescent protein iRFP713 as a reporter protein for optogenetic vectors, a transgenic Cre-reporter rat, and other neuronal studies. Richie CT, Whitaker LR, Whitaker KW, Necarsulmer J, Baldwin HA, Zhang Y, Fortuno L, Hinkle JJ, Koivula P, Henderson MJ, Sun W, Wang K, Smith JC, Pickel J, Ji N, Hope BT, Harvey BK. J Neurosci Methods. 2017 Jun 1;284:1-14. doi: 10.1016/j.jneumeth.2017.03.020. Epub 2017 Apr 2. PubMed 28380331.
Backbone
  Vector backbone: pAAV CaMKIIa hChR2-EYFP
  Backbone manufacturer: Karl Deisseroth
  Modifications to backbone: the CaMKIIa promoter and hChR2 ORF were replaced with the promoter and first two exons of c-fos from fosGFP.
  Vector type: AAV
Growth in bacteria
  Bacterial resistance: Ampicillin, 100 μg/mL
  Growth temperature: 30°C
  Growth strain: Stbl3
  Copy number: High Copy
Gene/Insert
  Gene/Insert name: enhanced Yellow Fluorescent Protein (alt name: eYFP)
  Promoter: c-fos
  Cloning method: Restriction Enzyme; 5′ cloning site MluI (unknown if destroyed); 3′ cloning site NcoI (unknown if destroyed)
  Sequencing primers: 5′ c-fos int1 F625 (5'-GGAAGACATAAGCAGTCTCTGACCG ); 3′ WPRE_R1 (5'ATGAAAGCCATACGGGAAGC)
Resource information
  A portion of this plasmid was derived from a plasmid made by: the backbone was obtained from Karl Deiserroth, but is also available from Addgene (Plasmid 26969). the c-fos promoter was obtained from fosGFP (Barth et al, The Journal of Neuroscience, July 21, 2004•24(29):6466 – 6475).
Terms and licenses: Academic/Nonprofit Terms; Industry Terms: Not Available to Industry
Depositor comments: Note that the "N" in the depositor's sequences is legitimately ambiguous in both the Addgene stock and the depositor's original stock. This repeat region may vary in different preps of the plasmid, but it should not affect the plasmid function.
How to cite: pOTTC476 - pAAV c-fos eYFP was a gift from Brandon Harvey (Addgene plasmid # 47907 ; http://n2t.net/addgene:47907 ; RRID:Addgene_47907)
