[The description below was written by a language model from this plasmid's Addgene catalogue record and pLannotate feature annotations shown in this document.]
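Description:
pOTTC476 - pAAV c-fos eYFP is a 6,450 bp adeno-associated virus transfer plasmid that places enhanced yellow fluorescent protein under control of the c-fos promoter. It was built from a pAAV CaMKIIa hChR2-EYFP backbone by replacing the CaMKIIa promoter and the channelrhodopsin open reading frame with the promoter and first two exons of c-fos, taken from an earlier fosGFP construct. The feature table fits this design: a fragment matching mouse Fos coding sequence lies upstream of the mammalian codon-optimised EYFP coding sequence. The unannotated stretch between them presumably holds the intron and second exon, so the reporter may be produced as an N-terminal Fos–EYFP fusion, although the record does not state this outright. Downstream of EYFP are a WPRE, which enhances transcript stability and expression, and a human growth hormone polyadenylation signal. The whole cassette is flanked by AAV2 inverted terminal repeats, the cis elements needed for replication and packaging of the genome into AAV particles when rep, cap and helper functions are supplied in trans.

The bacterial portion carries a high-copy ColE1/pUC-type origin, an ampicillin resistance gene with its own promoter, and an M13 phage origin, along with small remnants of pBR322 bom and rop sequences. The recombination-deficient host strain listed in the record is a common choice for limiting rearrangement of the ITRs. The depositor notes that one repeat region contains a genuinely ambiguous base and can vary between preparations without affecting function.

Because c-fos is an immediate-early gene induced by neuronal activity, the vector is suited to viral delivery of an activity-dependent fluorescent reporter for labelling recently activated neurons, consistent with the neuroscience context of the associated publication.
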