Features (pLannotate 1.2.2; 14 found; start..end, strand, type, name):
      1..141     -  repeat_region  AAV2 ITR: inverted terminal repeat of adeno-associated virus serotype 2 inverted
    917..1057    +  CDS            Fos (fragment): FOS_MOUSE - Experimental evidence at protein level: Swiss-Prot protein existence level 1. Nuclear phosphoprotein which forms a tight but non-covalently linked complex with the JUN/AP-1 transcription factor. On TGF-beta activation, forms a multimeric SMAD3/SMAD4/JUN/FOS complex, at the AP1/SMAD-binding site to regulate TGF-beta-mediated signaling (By similarity). Has a critical function in regulating the development of cells destined to form and maintain the skeleton. It is thought to have an important role in signal transduction, cell proliferation and differentiation. In growing cells, activa
   1833..2552    +  CDS            EYFP: enhanced YFP mammalian codon-optimized
   2553..2577    +  misc_feature   MCS (fragment): pBluescript multiple cloning site
   2577..3165    +  misc_feature   WPRE: woodchuck hepatitis virus posttranscriptional regulatory element
   3197..3673    +  polyA_signal   hGH poly(A) signal: human growth hormone polyadenylation signal
   3713..3853    +  repeat_region  AAV2 ITR: inverted terminal repeat of adeno-associated virus serotype 2 inverted
   3858..3909    -  misc_feature   bom (fragment): basis of mobility region from pBR322
   3928..4308    +  rep_origin     M13 ori (sequence partly withheld): M13 bacteriophage origin of replication; arrow indicates direction of (+) strand synthesis
   4384..4433    -  misc_feature   bom (fragment): basis of mobility region from pBR322
   4535..4570    -  CDS            rop (fragment): Rop protein, which maintains plasmids at low copy number; rop
   4665..4769    +  promoter       AmpR promoter: bla
   4770..5630    +  CDS            AmpR: β-lactamase; bla; confers resistance to ampicillin, carbenicillin, and related antibiotics
   5801..6389    +  rep_origin     ori: high-copy-number ColE1/pMB1/pBR322/pUC origin of replication
>Addgene plasmid #47907 | pOTTC476 - pAAV c-fos eYFP | depositor full sequence | sequence record 68473 | pOTTC476 - pAAV c-fos eYFP sequence 6450 bps
CCTGCAGGCAGCTGCGCGCTCGCTCGCTCACTGAGGCCGCCCGGGCAAAGCCCGGGCGTCGGGCGACCTT
TGGTCGCCCGGCCTCAGTGAGCGAGCGAGCGCGCAGAGAGGGAGTGGCCAACTCCATCACTAGGGGTTCC
TGCGGCCGCACGCGTAAGCTTTCCTTTAGGAACAGAGGCTTCGAGCCTTTAAGGCTGCGTACTTGCTTCT
CCTAATACCAGAGACTCAAAAAAAAAAAAAAAGTTCCAGATTGCTGGACAATGACCCGGGTCTCATCCCT
TGACCCTGGGAACCGGGTCCACATTGAATCAGGTGCGAATGTTCGCTCGCCTTCTCTGCCTTTCCCGCCT
CCCCTCCCCCGGCCGCGGCCCCGGTTCCCCCCCTGCGCTGCACCCTCAGAGTTGGCTGCAGCCGGCGAGC
TGTTCCCGTCAATCCCTCCCTCCTTTACACAGGATGTCCATATTAGGACATCTGCGTCAGCAGGTTTCCA
CGGCCGGTCCCTGTTGTTCTGGGGGGGGGACCATCTCCGAAATCCTACACGCGGAAGGTCTAGGAGACCC
CCTAAGATCCCAAATGTGAACACTCATAGGTGAAAGATGTATGCCAAGACGGGGGTTGAAAGCCTGGGGC
GTAGAGTTGACGACAGAGCGCCCGCAGAGGGCCTTGGGGCGCGCTTCCCCCCCCTTCCAGTTCCGCCCAG
TGACGTAGGAAGTCCATCCATTCACAGCGCTTCTATAAAGGCGCCAGCTGAGGCGCCTACTACTCCAACC
GCGACTGCAGCGAGCAACTGAGAAGACTGGATAGAGCCGGCGGTTCCGCGAACGAGCAGTGACCGCGCTC
CCACCCAGCTCTGCTCTGCAGCTCCCACCAGTGTCTACCCCTGGACCCCTTGCCGGGCTTTCCCCAAACT
TCGACCATGATGTTCTCGGGTTTCAACGCCGACTACGAGGCGTCATCCTCCCGCTGCAGTAGCGCCTCCC
CGGCCGGGGACAGCCTTTCCTACTACCATTCCCCAGCCGACTCCTTCTCCAGCATGGGCTCTCCTGTCAA
CACACAGGTGAGTTTGGCTTTGTGTAGCCGCCAGGTCCGCGCTGAGGGTCGCCGTGGAGGAGACACTGGG
GTGTGACTCGCAGGGGCGGGGGGGTCTTCCTTTTTCGCTCTGGAGGGAGACTGGCGCGGTCAGAGCAGCC
TTAGCCTGGGAACCCAGGACTTGTCTGAGCGCGTGCACACTTGTCATAGTAAGACTTAGTGACCCCTTCC
CGCGCGGCAGGTTTATTCTGAGTGGCCTGCCTGCATTCTTCTCTCGGCCGACTTGTTTCTGAGATCAGCC
GGGGCCAACAAGTCTCGAGCAAAGAGTCGCTAACTAGAGTTTGGGAGGCGGCAAACCGCGGCAATCCCCC
CTCCCGGGGCAGCCTGGAGCAGGGAGGAGGGNGGAGGGAGGAGGGTGCTGCGGGCGGGTGTGTAAGGCAG
TTTCATTGATAAAAAGCGAGTTCATTCTGGAGACTCCGGAGCAGCGCCTGCGTCAGCGCAGACGTCAGGG
ATATTTATAACAAACCCCCTTTCGAGCGAGTGATGCCGAAGGGATAACGGGAACGCAGCAGTAGGATGGA
GGGGAAAGGCTGCGCTGCGGAATTCAAGGGAGGATATTGGGAGAGCTTTTATCTCCGATGAGGTGCATAC
AGGAAGACATAAGCAGTCTCTGACCGGAATGCTTCTCTCTCCCTGCTTCATGCGACACTAGGGCCACTTG
CTCCACCTGTGTCTGGAACCTCCTCGCTCACCTCCGCTTTCCTCTTTTTGTTTTGTTTCAGGACTTTTGC
GCAGATCTCTCCATGGTGAGCAAGGGCGAGGAGCTGTTCACCGGGGTGGTGCCCATCCTGGTCGAGCTGG
ACGGCGACGTAAACGGCCACAAGTTCAGCGTGTCCGGCGAGGGCGAGGGCGATGCCACCTACGGCAAGCT
GACCCTGAAGTTCATCTGCACCACCGGCAAGCTGCCCGTGCCCTGGCCCACCCTCGTGACCACCTTCGGC
TACGGCCTGCAGTGCTTCGCCCGCTACCCCGACCACATGAAGCAGCACGACTTCTTCAAGTCCGCCATGC
CCGAAGGCTACGTCCAGGAGCGCACCATCTTCTTCAAGGACGACGGCAACTACAAGACCCGCGCCGAGGT
GAAGTTCGAGGGCGACACCCTGGTGAACCGCATCGAGCTGAAGGGCATCGACTTCAAGGAGGACGGCAAC
ATCCTGGGGCACAAGCTGGAGTACAACTACAACAGCCACAACGTCTATATCATGGCCGACAAGCAGAAGA
ACGGCATCAAGGTGAACTTCAAGATCCGCCACAACATCGAGGACGGCAGCGTGCAGCTCGCCGACCACTA
CCAGCAGAACACCCCCATCGGCGACGGCCCCGTGCTGCTGCCCGACAACCACTACCTGAGCTACCAGTCC
GCCCTGAGCAAAGACCCCAACGAGAAGCGCGATCACATGGTCCTGCTGGAGTTCGTGACCGCCGCCGGGA
TCACTCTCGGCATGGACGAGCTGTACAAGTAAGAATTCGATATCAAGCTTATCGATAATCAACCTCTGGA
TTACAAAATTTGTGAAAGATTGACTGGTATTCTTAACTATGTTGCTCCTTTTACGCTATGTGGATACGCT
GCTTTAATGCCTTTGTATCATGCTATTGCTTCCCGTATGGCTTTCATTTTCTCCTCCTTGTATAAATCCT
GGTTGCTGTCTCTTTATGAGGAGTTGTGGCCCGTTGTCAGGCAACGTGGCGTGGTGTGCACTGTGTTTGC
TGACGCAACCCCCACTGGTTGGGGCATTGCCACCACCTGTCAGCTCCTTTCCGGGACTTTCGCTTTCCCC
CTCCCTATTGCCACGGCGGAACTCATCGCCGCCTGCCTTGCCCGCTGCTGGACAGGGGCTCGGCTGTTGG
GCACTGACAATTCCGTGGTGTTGTCGGGGAAATCATCGTCCTTTCCTTGGCTGCTCGCCTGTGTTGCCAC
CTGGATTCTGCGCGGGACGTCCTTCTGCTACGTCCCTTCGGCCCTCAATCCAGCGGACCTTCCTTCCCGC
GGCCTGCTGCCGGCTCTGCGGCCTCTTCCGCGTCTTCGCCTTCGCCCTCAGACGAGTCGGATCTCCCTTT
GGGCCGCCTCCCCGCATCGATACCGAGCGCTGCTCGAGAGATCTACGGGTGGCATCCCTGTGACCCCTCC
CCAGTGCCTCTCCTGGCCCTGGAAGTTGCCACTCCAGTGCCCACCAGCCTTGTCCTAATAAAATTAAGTT
GCATCATTTTGTCTGACTAGGTGTCCTTCTATAATATTATGGGGTGGAGGGGGGTGGTATGGAGCAAGGG
GCAAGTTGGGAAGACAACCTGTAGGGCCTGCGGGGTCTATTGGGAACCAAGCTGGAGTGCAGTGGCACAA
TCTTGGCTCACTGCAATCTCCGCCTCCTGGGTTCAAGCGATTCTCCTGCCTCAGCCTCCCGAGTTGTTGG
GATTCCAGGCATGCATGACCAGGCTCAGCTAATTTTTGTTTTTTTGGTAGAGACGGGGTTTCACCATATT
GGCCAGGCTGGTCTCCAACTCCTAATCTCAGGTGATCTACCCACCTTGGCCTCCCAAATTGCTGGGATTA
CAGGCGTGAACCACTGCTCCCTTCCCTGTCCTTCTGATTTTGTAGGTAACCACGTGCGGACCGAGCGGCC
GCAGGAACCCCTAGTGATGGAGTTGGCCACTCCCTCTCTGCGCGCTCGCTCGCTCACTGAGGCCGGGCGA
CCAAAGGTCGCCCGACGCCCGGGCTTTGCCCGGGCGGCCTCAGTGAGCGAGCGAGCGCGCAGCTGCCTGC
AGGGGCGCCTGATGCGGTATTTTCTCCTTACGCATCTGTGCGGTATTTCACACCGCATA
[142 nt withheld, positions 3910-4051]
C
[141 nt withheld, positions 4053-4193]
CCTTTGACGTTGGAGTCCACGTTCTTT
[37 nt withheld, positions 4221-4257]
ACCCTATCTCGGGCTATTCTTTTGATTTATAAGGGATTTTGCCGATTTCGGCCTATTGGTTAAAAAATGA
GCTGATTTAACAAAAATTTAACGCGAATTTTAACAAAATATTAACGTTTACAATTTTATGGTGCACTCTC
AGTACAATCTGCTCTGATGCCGCATAGTTAAGCCAGCCCCGACACCCGCCAACACCCGCTGACGCGCCCT
GACGGGCTTGTCTGCTCCCGGCATCCGCTTACAGACAAGCTGTGACCGTCTCCGGGAGCTGCATGTGTCA
GAGGTTTTCACCGTCATCACCGAAACGCGCGAGACGAAAGGGCCTCGTGATACGCCTATTTTTATAGGTT
AATGTCATGATAATAATGGTTTCTTAGACGTCAGGTGGCACTTTTCGGGGAAATGTGCGCGGAACCCCTA
TTTGTTTATTTTTCTAAATACATTCAAATATGTATCCGCTCATGAGACAATAACCCTGATAAATGCTTCA
ATAATATTGAAAAAGGAAGAGTATGAGTATTCAACATTTCCGTGTCGCCCTTATTCCCTTTTTTGCGGCA
TTTTGCCTTCCTGTTTTTGCTCACCCAGAAACGCTGGTGAAAGTAAAAGATGCTGAAGATCAGTTGGGTG
CACGAGTGGGTTACATCGAACTGGATCTCAACAGCGGTAAGATCCTTGAGAGTTTTCGCCCCGAAGAACG
TTTTCCAATGATGAGCACTTTTAAAGTTCTGCTATGTGGCGCGGTATTATCCCGTATTGACGCCGGGCAA
GAGCAACTCGGTCGCCGCATACACTATTCTCAGAATGACTTGGTTGAGTACTCACCAGTCACAGAAAAGC
ATCTTACGGATGGCATGACAGTAAGAGAATTATGCAGTGCTGCCATAACCATGAGTGATAACACTGCGGC
CAACTTACTTCTGACAACGATCGGAGGACCGAAGGAGCTAACCGCTTTTTTGCACAACATGGGGGATCAT
GTAACTCGCCTTGATCGTTGGGAACCGGAGCTGAATGAAGCCATACCAAACGACGAGCGTGACACCACGA
TGCCTGTAGCAATGGCAACAACGTTGCGCAAACTATTAACTGGCGAACTACTTACTCTAGCTTCCCGGCA
ACAATTAATAGACTGGATGGAGGCGGATAAAGTTGCAGGACCACTTCTGCGCTCGGCCCTTCCGGCTGGC
TGGTTTATTGCTGATAAATCTGGAGCCGGTGAGCGTGGGTCTCGCGGTATCATTGCAGCACTGGGGCCAG
ATGGTAAGCCCTCCCGTATCGTAGTTATCTACACGACGGGGAGTCAGGCAACTATGGATGAACGAAATAG
ACAGATCGCTGAGATAGGTGCCTCACTGATTAAGCATTGGTAACTGTCAGACCAAGTTTACTCATATATA
CTTTAGATTGATTTAAAACTTCATTTTTAATTTAAAAGGATCTAGGTGAAGATCCTTTTTGATAATCTCA
TGACCAAAATCCCTTAACGTGAGTTTTCGTTCCACTGAGCGTCAGACCCCGTAGAAAAGATCAAAGGATC
TTCTTGAGATCCTTTTTTTCTGCGCGTAATCTGCTGCTTGCAAACAAAAAAACCACCGCTACCAGCGGTG
GTTTGTTTGCCGGATCAAGAGCTACCAACTCTTTTTCCGAAGGTAACTGGCTTCAGCAGAGCGCAGATAC
CAAATACTGTCCTTCTAGTGTAGCCGTAGTTAGGCCACCACTTCAAGAACTCTGTAGCACCGCCTACATA
CCTCGCTCTGCTAATCCTGTTACCAGTGGCTGCTGCCAGTGGCGATAAGTCGTGTCTTACCGGGTTGGAC
TCAAGACGATAGTTACCGGATAAGGCGCAGCGGTCGGGCTGAACGGGGGGTTCGTGCACACAGCCCAGCT
TGGAGCGAACGACCTACACCGAACTGAGATACCTACAGCGTGAGCTATGAGAAAGCGCCACGCTTCCCGA
AGGGAGAAAGGCGGACAGGTATCCGGTAAGCGGCAGGGTCGGAACAGGAGAGCGCACGAGGGAGCTTCCA
GGGGGAAACGCCTGGTATCTTTATAGTCCTGTCGGGTTTCGCCACCTCTGACTTGAGCGTCGATTTTTGT
GATGCTCGTCAGGGGGGCGGAGCCTATGGAAAAACGCCAGCAACGCGGCCTTTTTACGGTTCCTGGCCTT
TTGCTGGCCTTTTGCTCACATGT
