>Addgene plasmid #47907 | pOTTC476 - pAAV c-fos eYFP | addgene partial sequence | sequence record 70644 | EGFP_N
CCACCCCGGTGAACAGCTCCTCGCCCTTGCTCACCATGGAGAGATCTGCGCAAAAGTCCTGAAACAAAAC
AAAAAGAGGAAAGCGGAGGTGAGCGAGGAGGTTCCAGACACAGGTGGAGCAAGTGGCCCTAGTGTCGCAT
GAAGCAGGGAGAGAGAAGCATTCCGGTCAGAGACTGCTTATGTCTTCCTGTATGCACCTCATCGGAGATA
AAAGCTCTCCCAATATCCTCCCTTGAATTCCGCAGCGCAGCCTTTCCCCTCCATCCTACTGCTGCGTTCC
CGTTATCCCTTCGGCATCACTCGCTCGAAAGGGGGTTTGTTATAAATATCCCTGACGTCTGCGCTGACGC
AGGCGCTGCTCCGGAGTCTCCAGAATGAACTCGCTTTTTATCAATGAAACTGCCTTACACACCCGCCCGC
AGCACCCTCCTCCCTCCACCCTCCTCCCTGCTCCAGGCTGCCCCGGGAGGGGGGATTGCCGCGGTTTGCC
GCCTCCCAAACTCTAGTTAGCGACTCTTTGCTCGAGACTTGTTGGCCCCGGCTGATCTCAGAAACAAGTC
GGCCGAGAGAAGAATGCAGGCAGGCCACTCAGAATAAACCTGCCGCGCGGGAAGGGGTCACTAAGTCTTA
CTATGACAAGTGTGCACGCGCTCAGACAAGTCCTGGGTTCCCAGGCTAAGGCTGCTCTGACCGCGCCAGT
CTCCCTCCAGAGCGAAAAAGGAAGACCCCCCCGCCCCTGCGAGTCACACCCCAGTGTCTCCTCCACGGCG
ACCCTCAGCGCGGACCTGGCGGCTACACAAAGCCAAACTCACCTGTGTGTTGACAGGAGAGCCCATGCTG
GAGAAGGAGTCGGCTGGGGAATGGTAGTAGGAAAGGCTGTCCCCGGCCGGGGAGGCGCTACTGCAGCGGG
AGGATGACGCCTCGTAGTCGGCGTTGAAACCCGAGAACATCATGGTCGAAGTTTGGGGAAAGCCCGGCAA
GGGGTCCAGGGGTAGACACTGGTGGGAGCTGCA
