>Addgene plasmid #47907 | pOTTC476 - pAAV c-fos eYFP | addgene partial sequence | sequence record 70646 | WPRE-R 5'-CATAGCGTAAAAGGAGCAACA-3'
GTCAATCTTTCACAAATTTTGTAATCCAGAGGTTGATTATCGATAAGCTTGATATCGAATTCTTACTTGT
ACAGCTCGTCCATGCCGAGAGTGATCCCGGCGGCGGTCACGAACTCCAGCAGGACCATGTGATCGCGCTT
CTCGTTGGGGTCTTTGCTCAGGGCGGACTGGTAGCTCAGGTAGTGGTTGTCGGGCAGCAGCACGGGGCCG
TCGCCGATGGGGGTGTTCTGCTGGTAGTGGTCGGCGAGCTGCACGCTGCCGTCCTCGATGTTGTGGCGGA
TCTTGAAGTTCACCTTGATGCCGTTCTTCTGCTTGTCGGCCATGATATAGACGTTGTGGCTGTTGTAGTT
GTACTCCAGCTTGTGCCCCAGGATGTTGCCGTCCTCCTTGAAGTCGATGCCCTTCAGCTCGATGCGGTTC
ACCAGGGTGTCGCCCTCGAACTTCACCTCGGCGCGGGTCTTGTAGTTGCCGTCGTCCTTGAAGAAGATGG
TGCGCTCCTGGACGTAGCCTTCGGGCATGGCGGACTTGAAGAAGTCGTGCTGCTTCATGTGGTCGGGGTA
GCGGGCGAAGCACTGCAGGCCGTAGCCGAAGGTGGTCACGAGGGTGGGCCAGGGCACGGGCAGCTTGCCG
GTGGTGCAGATGAACTTCAGGGTCAGCTTGCCGTAGGTGGCATCGCCCTCGCCCTCGCCGGACACGCTGA
ACTTGTGGCCGTTTACGTCGCCGTCCAGCTCGACCAGGATGGGCACCACCCCGGTGAACAGCTCCTCGCC
CTTGCTCACCATGGAGAGATCTGCGCAAAAGTCCTGAAACAAAACAAAAAGAGGAAAGCGGAGGTGAGCG
AGGAGGTTCCAGACACAGGTGGAGCAAGTGGCCCTAGTGTCGCATGAAGCAGGGAGAGAGAAGCATTCCG
GTCAGAGACTGCTTATGTCTTCCTGTATGCACCTCATCG
