>Addgene plasmid #47907 | pOTTC476 - pAAV c-fos eYFP | addgene partial sequence | sequence record 70676 | c-fos_int1_F625 5'-GGAAGACATAAGCAGTCTCTGACCG-3'
TTCTCTCTCCCTGCTTCATGCGACACTAGGGCCACTTGCTCCACCTGTGTCTGGAACCTCCTCGCTCACC
TCCGCTTTCCTCTTTTTGTTTTGTTTCAGGACTTTTGCGCAGATCTCTCCATGGTGAGCAAGGGCGAGGA
GCTGTTCACCGGGGTGGTGCCCATCCTGGTCGAGCTGGACGGCGACGTAAACGGCCACAAGTTCAGCGTG
TCCGGCGAGGGCGAGGGCGATGCCACCTACGGCAAGCTGACCCTGAAGTTCATCTGCACCACCGGCAAGC
TGCCCGTGCCCTGGCCCACCCTCGTGACCACCTTCGGCTACGGCCTGCAGTGCTTCGCCCGCTACCCCGA
CCACATGAAGCAGCACGACTTCTTCAAGTCCGCCATGCCCGAAGGCTACGTCCAGGAGCGCACCATCTTC
TTCAAGGACGACGGCAACTACAAGACCCGCGCCGAGGTGAAGTTCGAGGGCGACACCCTGGTGAACCGCA
TCGAGCTGAAGGGCATCGACTTCAAGGAGGACGGCAACATCCTGGGGCACAAGCTGGAGTACAACTACAA
CAGCCACAACGTCTATATCATGGCCGACAAGCAGAAGAACGGCATCAAGGTGAACTTCAAGATCCGCCAC
AACATCGAGGACGGCAGCGTGCAGCTCGCCGACCACTACCAGCAGAACACCCCCATCGGCGACGGCCCCG
TGCTGCTGCCCGACAACCACTACCTGAGCTACCAGTCCGCCCTGAGCAAAGACCCCAACGAGAAGCGCGA
TCACATGGTCCTGCTGGAGTTCGTGACCGCCGCCGGGATCACTCTCGGCATGGACGAGCTGTACAAGTAA
GAATTCGATATCAAGCTTATCGATAATCAACCTCTGGATTACAAAATTTGTGAAAGATTGACTGGTATTC
TTAACTATGTTGCTCCTTTTACGCTATGTGGATACGCTGCTTTAATGCCTTTGTATCATGCTATTGCTTC
CCGTATGGCTTTCATTTTCTCCTCCTTGTATAAATCCTGGTTGCTGTCTCTTTATGAGGAGTTGTGGCCC
GTTGTCAGGCAACGTGGCGTGGTGTGCACTGTGTTTGCTGAC
